>Addgene plasmid #123447 | TRBV12-5 | addgene full sequence | sequence record 245030 | Addgene NGS Result
TCGCGCGTTTCGGTGATGACGGTGAAAACCTCTGACACATGCAGCTCCCGGAGACGGTCACAGCTTGTCT
GTAAGCGGATGCCGGGAGCAGACAAGCCCGTCAGGGCGCGTCAGCGGGTGTTGGCGGGTGTCGGGGCTGG
CTTAACTATGCGGCATCAGAGCAGATTGTACTGAGAGTGCACCATATGCGGTGTGAAATACCGCACAGAT
GCGTAAGGAGAAAATACCGCATCAGGCGCCATTCGCCATTCAGGCTGCGCAACTGTTGGGAAGGGCGATC
GGTGCGGGCCTCTTCGCTATTACGCCAGCTGGCGAAAGGGGGATGTGCTGCAAGGCGATTAAGTTGGGTA
ACGCCAGGGTTTTCCCAGTCACGACGTTGTAAAACGACGGCCAGAGAATTCGAGCTCGGTACCTCGCGAA
TACATCTAGATGGGGATCCACCGGTCGCCACCATGGCCACCAGGCTCCTCTGCTGTGTGGTTCTTTGTCT
CCTGGGAGAAGAGCTTATAGATGCTAGAGTCACCCAGACACCAAGGCACAAGGTGACAGAGATGGGACAA
GAAGTAACAATGAGATGTCAGCCAATTTTAGGCCACAATACTGTTTTCTGGTACAGACAGACCATGATGC
AAGGACTGGAGTTGCTGGCTTACTTCCGCAACCGGGCTCCTCTAGATGATTCGGGGATGCCGAAGGATCG
ATTCTCAGCAGAGATGCCTGATGCAACTTTAGCCACTCTGAAGATCCAGCCCTCAGAACCCAGGGACTCA
GCTGTGTATGAGACCTAAGGTGGTGGTGGTTCTGGTTCTGGTTCTGGTGGTGGTTCTGGTGGTGGTCTCT
TGACCCTGCCGTGTACCAGCTGAGAGACTCTAAATCCAGTGACAAGTCTGTCTGCCTATTCACCGATTTT
GATTCTCAAACAAATGTGTCACAAAGTAAGGATTCTGATGTGTATATCACAGACAAAACTGTGCTAGACA
TGAGGTCTATGGACTTCAAGAGCAACAGTGCTGTGGCCTGGAGCAACAAATCTGACTTTGCATGTGCAAA
CGCCTTCAACAACAGCATTATTCCAGAAGACACCTTCTTCCCCAGCCCAGAAAGTTCCTGTGATGTCAAG
CTGGTCGAGAAAAGCTTTGAAACAGATACGAACCTAAACTTTCAAAACCTGTCAGTGATTGGGTTCCGAA
TCCTCCTCCTGAAAGTGGCCGGGTTTAATCTGCTCATGACGCTGCGGCTGTGGTCCAGCTAAAGCGGCCG
CGTCGACAATCAAATCGGATCCCGGGCCCGTCGACTGCAGAGGCCTGCATGCAAGCTTGGTGTAATCATG
GTCATAGCTGTTTCCTGTGTGAAATTGTTATCCGCTCACAATTCCACACAACATACGAGCCGGAAGCATA
AAGTGTAAAGCCTGGGGTGCCTAATGAGTGAGCTAACTCACATTAATTGCGTTGCGCTCACTGCCCGCTT
TCCAGTCGGGAAACCTGTCGTGCCAGCTGCATTAATGAATCGGCCAACGCGCGGGGAGAGGCGGTTTGCG
TATTGGGCGCTCTTCCGCTTCCTCGCTCACTGACTCGCTGCGCTCGGTCGTTCGGCTGCGGCGAGCGGTA
TCAGCTCACTCAAAGGCGGTAATACGGTTATCCACAGAATCAGGGGATAACGCAGGAAAGAACATGTGAG
CAAAAGGCCAGCAAAAGGCCAGGAACCGTAAAAAGGCCGCGTTGCTGGCGTTTTTCCATAGGCTCCGCCC
CCCTGACGAGCATCACAAAAATCGACGCTCAAGTCAGAGGTGGCGAAACCCGACAGGACTATAAAGATAC
CAGGCGTTTCCCCCTGGAAGCTCCCTCGTGCGCTCTCCTGTTCCGACCCTGCCGCTTACCGGATACCTGT
CCGCCTTTCTCCCTTCGGGAAGCGTGGCGCTTTCTCATAGCTCACGCTGTAGGTATCTCAGTTCGGTGTA
GGTCGTTCGCTCCAAGCTGGGCTGTGTGCACGAACCCCCCGTTCAGCCCGACCGCTGCGCCTTATCCGGT
AACTATCGTCTTGAGTCCAACCCGGTAAGACACGACTTATCGCCACTGGCAGCAGCCACTGGTAACAGGA
TTAGCAGAGCGAGGTATGTAGGCGGTGCTACAGAGTTCTTGAAGTGGTGGCCTAACTACGGCTACACTAG
AAGAACAGTATTTGGTATCTGCGCTCTGCTGAAGCCAGTTACCTTCGGAAAAAGAGTTGGTAGCTCTTGA
TCCGGCAAACAAACCACCGCTGGTAGCGGTGGTTTTTTTGTTTGCAAGCAGCAGATTACGCGCAGAAAAA
AAGGATCTCAAGAAGATCCTTTGATCTTTTCTACGGGGTCTGACGCTCAGTGGAACGAAAACTCACGTTA
AGGGATTTTGGTCATGAGATTATCAAAAAGGATCTTCACCTAGATCCTTTTAAATTAAAAATGAAGTTTT
AAATCAAGCCCAATCTGAATAATGTTACAACCAATTAACCAATTCTGATTAGAAAAACTCATCGAGCATC
AAATGAAACTGCAATTTATTCATATCAGGATTATCAATACCATATTTTTGAAAAAGCCGTTTCTGTAATG
AAGGAGAAAACTCACCGAGGCAGTTCCATAGGATGGCAAGATCCTGGTATCGGTCTGCGATTCCGACTCG
TCCAACATCAATACAACCTATTAATTTCCCCTCGTCAAAAATAAGGTTATCAAGTGAGAAATCACCATGA
GTGACGACTGAATCCGGTGAGAATGGCAAAAGTTTATGCATTTCTTTCCAGACTTGTTCAACAGGCCAGC
CATTACGCTCGTCATCAAAATCACTCGCATCAACCAAACCGTTATTCATTCGTGATTGCGCCTGAGCGAG
ACGAAATACGCGATCGCTGTTAAAAGGACAATTACAAACAGGAATCGAATGCAACCGGCGCAGGAACACT
GCCAGCGCATCAACAATATTTTCACCTGAATCAGGATATTCTTCTAATACCTGGAATGCTGTTTTTCCGG
GGATCGCAGTGGTGAGTAACCATGCATCATCAGGAGTACGGATAAAATGCTTGATGGTCGGAAGAGGCAT
AAATTCCGTCAGCCAGTTTAGTCTGACCATCTCATCTGTAACATCATTGGCAACGCTACCTTTGCCATGT
TTCAGAAACAACTCTGGCGCATCGGGCTTCCCATACAAGCGATAGATTGTCGCACCTGATTGCCCGACAT
TATCGCGAGCCCATTTATACCCATATAAATCAGCATCCATGTTGGAATTTAATCGCGGCCTCGACGTTTC
CCGTTGAATATGGCTCATAACACCCCTTGTATTACTGTTTATGTAAGCAGACAGTTTTATTGTTCATGAT
GATATATTTTTATCTTGTGCAATGTAACATCAGAGATTTTGAGACACGGGCCAGAGCTGCA
Features (pLannotate 1.2.2; 11 found; start..end, strand, type, name):
    137..236     +  misc_feature   bom (fragment): basis of mobility region from pBR322
    242..399     -  CDS            lacZα (fragment): LacZα fragment of β-galactosidase; lacZ fragment
    453..779     +  CDS            TRBV12-4 (fragment): TVBL4_HUMAN - Experimental evidence at protein level: Swiss-Prot protein existence level 1. V region of the variable domain of T cell receptor (TR) beta chain that participates in the antigen recognition (PubMed:24600447). Alpha-beta T cell receptors are antigen specific receptors which are essential to the immune response and are present on the cell surface of T lymphocytes. Recognize peptide-major histocompatibility (MH) (pMH) complexes that are displayed by antigen presenting cells (APC), a prerequisite for efficient T cell adaptive immunity against pathogens (PubMed:25493333). Binding of a
    842..1249    +  CDS            TRAC: TRAC_HUMAN - Also known as TCRA. Experimental evidence at protein level: Swiss-Prot protein existence level 1. Constant region of T cell receptor (TR) alpha chain (PubMed:24600447). Alpha-beta T cell receptors are antigen specific receptors which are essential to the immune response and are present on the cell surface of T lymphocytes. Recognize peptide-major histocompatibility (MH) (pMH) complexes that are displayed by antigen presenting cells (APC), a prerequisite for efficient T cell adaptive immunity against pathogens (PubMed:25493333). Binding of alpha-beta TR to pMH complex initiates TR-
   1355..1371    -  protein_bind   lac operator: The lac repressor binds to the lac operator to inhibit transcription in E. coli. This inhibition can be relieved by adding lactose or isopropyl-β-D-thiogalactopyranoside (IPTG). lac repressor encoded by lacI
   1379..1409    -  promoter       lac promoter: promoter for the E. coli lac operon
   1424..1445    -  protein_bind   CAP binding site: CAP binding activates transcription in the presence of cAMP. E. coli catabolite activator protein
   1458..1550    -  CDS            lacI (fragment): lac repressor; lacI; The lac repressor binds to the lac operator to inhibit transcription in E. coli. This inhibition can be relieved by adding lactose or isopropyl-β-D-thiogalactopyranoside (IPTG).
   1733..2321    -  rep_origin     ori: high-copy-number ColE1/pMB1/pBR322/pUC origin of replication
   2499..3308    -  CDS            KanR: aminoglycoside phosphotransferase; aph(3')-Ia; confers resistance to kanamycin in bacteria or G418 (Geneticin®) in eukaryotes
   3415..35      +  CDS            rop (fragment) (across the origin): Rop protein, which maintains plasmids at low copy number; rop
