[The description below was written by a language model from this plasmid's Addgene catalogue record and pLannotate feature annotations shown in this document.]
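Description:
TRBV12-5 is a small (about 3.4 kb) bacterial cloning plasmid built on the pUC57-kanamycin backbone that serves as a building block for assembling T-cell receptor genes. It is one part in a modular system whose stated purpose is TCR construction, and the depositor notes that Golden Gate assembly is the cloning method. This implies that the insert is meant to be excised and joined to other TCR segments by type IIS restriction and ligation, although the specific enzyme sites are not recorded. Although catalogued as a "bacterial expression" vector, it appears to function as a storage and donor plasmid. It replicates in E. coli from a high-copy ColE1/pUC origin and is selected with kanamycin through the aph(3')-Ia KanR gene. Short remnants of bom, rop and lacI are annotated as backbone fragments.

The insert sits within the disrupted lacZα region, downstream of the lac promoter, operator and CAP site but in the opposite orientation to them. No eukaryotic promoter is annotated. The wild-type human TRBV12-5 segment encodes the variable (V) region of a TCR beta chain. The automated annotation labels this roughly 330 bp stretch as a fragment of TRBV12-4, most likely because of homology between these closely related family members rather than a true discrepancy, though the record alone cannot confirm this. Immediately downstream, the feature table also detects a TRAC coding sequence (the TCR alpha chain constant region), which the catalogue entry does not mention. This suggests the fragment pairs a beta V segment with an alpha constant region for assembly into a combined alpha/beta TCR cassette, but the record does not explain the arrangement. The associated work describes cloning and expressing TCRs to test their antigen specificity and functional avidity toward neoantigens.
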