Addgene plasmid #123447: TRBV12-5
Purpose: construction of TCR
Depositing lab: Catherine Wu. Depositing organization: Dana-Farber Cancer Institute. Publication: A cloning and expression system to probe T-cell receptor specificity and assess functional avidity to neoantigens. Hu Z, Anandappa AJ, Sun J, Kim J, Leet DE, Bozym DJ, Chen C, Williams L, Shukla SA, Zhang W, Tabbaa D, Steelman S, Olive O, Livak KJ, Kishi H, Muraguchi A, Guleria I, Stevens J, Lane WJ, Burkhardt UE, Fritsch EF, Neuberg D, Ott PA, Keskin DB, Hacohen N, Wu CJ. Blood. 2018 Nov 1;132(18):1911-1921. doi: 10.1182/blood-2018-04-843763. Epub 2018 Aug 27. PubMed 30150207.
Backbone
  Vector backbone: pUC57-kanamycin
  Vector type: Bacterial Expression
Growth in bacteria
  Bacterial resistance: Kanamycin, 50 μg/mL
  Growth temperature: 37°C
  Growth strain: DH5alpha
  Copy number: High Copy
Gene/Insert
  Gene/Insert name: TRBV12-5
  Species: H. sapiens (human)
  Mutation: WT
  Entrez Gene: TRBV12-5 (a.k.a. TCRBV12S5, TCRBV8S3, TRBV125)
  Cloning method: Unknown
Terms and licenses: Academic/Nonprofit Terms; Industry Terms: Not Available to Industry
Depositor comments: Cloning Method: Golden Gate.
How to cite: TRBV12-5 was a gift from Catherine Wu (Addgene plasmid # 123447 ; http://n2t.net/addgene:123447 ; RRID:Addgene_123447)
